Addgene plasmid #157559: pD649-HAsp-DSCAML1(Trunc2)-COMP5AP-AviTag-9xHis
Purpose: Mammalian expression of cell-surface protein partial extracellular domain fused to COMP5AP-AviTag-9xHis. Protein is secreted from cells.
Depositing lab: Chris Garcia. Depositing organization: Stanford University. Publication: A Human IgSF Cell-Surface Interactome Reveals a Complex Network of Protein-Protein Interactions. Wojtowicz WM, Vielmetter J, Fernandes RA, Siepe DH, Eastman CL, Chisholm GB, Cox S, Klock H, Anderson PW, Rue SM, Miller JJ, Glaser SM, Bragstad ML, Vance J, Lam AW, Lesley SA, Zinn K, Garcia KC. Cell. 2020 Aug 20;182(4):1027-1043.e17. doi: 10.1016/j.cell.2020.07.025. PubMed 32822567.
Backbone
  Vector backbone: pD649
  Backbone size w/o insert (bp): 7153
  Vector type: Mammalian Expression
Growth in bacteria
  Bacterial resistance: Ampicillin, 100 μg/mL
  Growth temperature: 37°C
  Growth strain: DH5alpha
  Copy number: High Copy
Gene/Insert
  Gene/Insert name: DSCAML1 (alt name: DSCL1)
  Species: H. sapiens (human)
  Insert size (bp): 2601
  Entrez Gene: DSCAML1 (a.k.a. DSCAM2)
  Promoter: CMV/SP6
  Tag / fusion protein: COMP5AP-AviTag-9xHis (C terminal on backbone)
  Cloning method: Restriction Enzyme; 5′ cloning site GCGGCCGC (not destroyed); 3′ cloning site GGCGCGCC (not destroyed)
  Sequencing primers: 5′ ATTTAGGTGACACTATAG; 3′ CGTCGCACTCCATCACGGTG
Resource information
  A portion of this plasmid was derived from a plasmid made by: synthesis by ThermoFisher
Terms and licenses: Academic/Nonprofit Terms; Industry Terms: Not Available to Industry
Depositor comments: Some plasmids in this collection may have an IS4-like element ISVsa5 family transposase upstream of the CMV promoter.
How to cite: pD649-HAsp-DSCAML1(Trunc2)-COMP5AP-AviTag-9xHis was a gift from Chris Garcia (Addgene plasmid # 157559 ; http://n2t.net/addgene:157559 ; RRID:Addgene_157559)
