[The description below was written by a language model from this plasmid's Addgene catalogue record and pLannotate feature annotations shown in this document.]
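Description:
pD649-HAsp-DSCAML1(Trunc2)-COMP5AP-AviTag-9xHis is a mammalian expression plasmid of about 9.75 kb, built on the pD649 backbone. It produces a secreted, tagged form of part of the extracellular domain of human DSCAML1 (also called DSCAM2/DSCL1), an immunoglobulin-superfamily cell-surface protein. It is propagated in E. coli at high copy from a ColE1/pUC-type origin under ampicillin selection (β-lactamase). The feature table also shows an SV40 early/EM7 promoter cassette driving a puromycin N-acetyltransferase sequence, annotated as a fragment, followed by an SV40 poly(A) signal. This could provide selection in mammalian cells, although the catalogue entry does not list a mammalian marker. Short kanamycin-resistance, lacZα, ble and f1 ori matches appear to be backbone remnants. The depositor notes that some plasmids in this collection may carry an IS4-like transposase upstream of the CMV promoter, but none is annotated here.

Expression is driven by the CMV enhancer/promoter, followed by a fragment of CMV intron A. An SP6 promoter lies just upstream of the coding region and serves as a priming site. The open reading frame begins with a signal peptide: "HAsp" in the name, though the annotation tool matched a fragment of an IgH signal sequence. The roughly 2.6 kb truncated DSCAML1 ectodomain follows, cloned between retained NotI and AscI sites. It is fused in frame to the coiled-coil pentamerisation domain of rat COMP, human placental alkaline phosphatase, an AviTag for enzymatic biotinylation, and a polyhistidine tag (9xHis by name, annotated as 8xHis), ending at a bGH poly(A) signal. The resulting protein is a pentameric, high-avidity fusion with an enzymatic reporter. This format suits it to detecting weak extracellular binding, consistent with its origin in a human IgSF cell-surface interactome screen.
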