Features (pLannotate 1.2.2; 24 found; start..end, strand, type, name):
    119..143     -  CDS            KanR (fragment): aminoglycoside phosphotransferase; aph(3')-Ia; confers resistance to kanamycin
    254..842     +  rep_origin     ori: high-copy-number ColE1/pMB1/pBR322/pUC origin of replication
   1067..1084    +  terminator     rrnB T2 terminator (fragment): transcription terminator T2 from the E. coli rrnB gene
   1109..1128    -  CDS            lacZα (fragment): LacZα fragment of β-galactosidase; lacZ fragment
   1584..1600    +  protein_bind   lac operator: The lac repressor binds to the lac operator to inhibit transcription in E. coli. This inhibition can be relieved by adding lactose or isopropyl-β-D-thiogalactopyranoside (IPTG). lac repressor encoded by lacI
   1843..2146    +  enhancer       CMV enhancer: human cytomegalovirus immediate early enhancer
   2147..2350    +  promoter       CMV promoter: human cytomegalovirus (CMV) immediate early promoter
   2486..2529    +  intron         CMV intron (fragment): modified intron A from human cytomegalovirus
   2581..2599    +  promoter       SP6 promoter: promoter for bacteriophage SP6 RNA polymerase
   2603..2640    +  CDS            IgH signal sequence (fragment): signal sequence from the mouse immunoglobulin heavy chain variable region
   2740..5361    +  CDS            DSCAML1 (fragment): DSCL1_HUMAN - Also known as DSCAM2, KIAA1132 From Homo sapiens (Human).
   5446..5625    +  CDS            Comp (fragment): COMP_RAT - Experimental evidence at protein level: Swiss-Prot protein existence level 1. May play a role in the structural integrity of cartilage via its interaction with other extracellular matrix proteins such as the collagens and fibronectin. Can mediate the interaction of chondrocytes with the cartilage extracellular matrix through interaction with cell surface integrin receptors. Could play a role in the pathogenesis of osteoarthritis. Potent suppressor of apoptosis in both primary chondrocytes and transformed cells. Suppresses apoptosis by blocking the activation of caspase-3 and by indu
   5613..7065    +  CDS            SEAP (fragment): secreted alkaline phosphatase from human placenta The natural enzyme has a C-terminal transmembrane sequence that is replaced by a GPI anchor.
   7090..7131    +  CDS            AviTag™ (fragment): peptide tag that allows for enzymatic biotinylation
   7135..7158    +  CDS            8xHis: 8xHis affinity tag
   7304..7415    +  polyA_signal   bGH poly(A) signal: bovine growth hormone polyadenylation signal
   7416..7524    +  rep_origin     f1 ori (fragment): f1 bacteriophage origin of replication; arrow indicates direction of (+) strand synthesis
   7538..7867    +  promoter       SV40 promoter: SV40 enhancer and early promoter
   7915..7962    +  promoter       EM7 promoter: synthetic bacterial promoter&nbsp
   7981..8580    +  CDS            PuroR (fragment): puromycin N-acetyltransferase; pac from Streptomyces; confers resistance to puromycin
   8590..8715    +  CDS            ble (fragment): BLE_KLEPN - Experimental evidence at protein level: Swiss-Prot protein existence level 1. Binding protein with a strong affinity to the bleomycin family of antibiotics. Binds to CL990; an antimitotic-antibiotic compound. From Klebsiella pneumoniae.
   8710..8831    +  polyA_signal   SV40 poly(A) signal: SV40 polyadenylation signal
   8884..9744    -  CDS            AmpR: β-lactamase; bla; confers resistance to ampicillin, carbenicillin, and related antibiotics
   9747..89      -  promoter       AmpR promoter (fragment) (across the origin): bla
>Addgene plasmid #157559 | pD649-HAsp-DSCAML1(Trunc2)-COMP5AP-AviTag-9xHis | depositor full sequence | sequence record 304227 | Full Sequence
TTTCAATATTATTGAAGCATTTATCAGGGTTATTGTCTCATGAGCGGATACATATTTGAATGTATTTAGA
AAAATAAACAAATAGGGGTCAGTGTTACAACCAATTAACCAATTCTGAACATTATCGCGAGCCCATTTAT
ACCTGAATATGGCTCATAACACCCCTTGCTCATGACCAAAATCCCTTAACGTGAGTTACGCGCGCGTCGT
TCCACTGAGCGTCAGACCCCGTAGAAAAGATCAAAGGATCTTCTTGAGATCCTTTTTTTCTGCGCGTAAT
CTGCTGCTTGCAAACAAAAAAACCACCGCTACCAGCGGTGGTTTGTTTGCCGGATCAAGAGCTACCAACT
CTTTTTCCGAAGGTAACTGGCTTCAGCAGAGCGCAGATACCAAATACTGTTCTTCTAGTGTAGCCGTAGT
TAGCCCACCACTTCAAGAACTCTGTAGCACCGCCTACATACCTCGCTCTGCTAATCCTGTTACCAGTGGC
TGCTGCCAGTGGCGATAAGTCGTGTCTTACCGGGTTGGACTCAAGACGATAGTTACCGGATAAGGCGCAG
CGGTCGGGCTGAACGGGGGGTTCGTGCACACAGCCCAGCTTGGAGCGAACGACCTACACCGAACTGAGAT
ACCTACAGCGTGAGCTATGAGAAAGCGCCACGCTTCCCGAAGGGAGAAAGGCGGACAGGTATCCGGTAAG
CGGCAGGGTCGGAACAGGAGAGCGCACGAGGGAGCTTCCAGGGGGAAACGCCTGGTATCTTTATAGTCCT
GTCGGGTTTCGCCACCTCTGACTTGAGCGTCGATTTTTGTGATGCTCGTCAGGGGGGCGGAGCCTATGGA
AAAACGCCAGCAACGCGGCCTTTTTACGGTTCCTGGCCTTTTGCTGGCCTTTTGCTCACATGTTCTTTCC
TGCGTTATCCCCTGATTCTGTGGATAACCGTATTACCGCCTTTGAGTGAGCTGATACCGCTCGCCGCAGC
CGAACGACCGAGCGCAGCGAGTCAGTGAGCGAGGAAGCGGAAGGCGAGAGTAGGGAACTGCCAGGCATCA
AACTAAGCAGAAGGCCCCTGACGGATGGCCTTTTTGCGTTTCTACAAACTCTTTCTGTGTTGTAAAACGA
CGGCCAGTCTTAAGCTCGGGCCCCCTGGGCGGTTCTGATAACGAGTAATCGTTAATCCGCAAATAACGTA
AAAACCCGCTTCGGCGGGTTTTTTTATGGGGGGAGTTTAGGGAAAGAGCATTTGTCAGAATATTTAAGGG
CGCCTGTCACTTTGCTTGATATATGAGAATTATTTAACCTTATAAATGAGAAAAAAGCAACGCACTTTAA
ATAAGATACGTTGCTTTTTCGATTGATGAACACCTATAATTAAACTATTCATCTATTATTTATGATTTTT
TGTATATACAATATTTCTAGTTTGTTAAAGAGAATTAAGAAAATAAATCTCGAAAATAATAAAGGGAAAA
TCAGTTTTTGATATCAAAATTATACATGTCAACGATAATACAAAATATAATACAAACTATAAGATGTTAT
CAGTATTTATTATCATTTAGAATAAATTTTGTGTCGCCCTTAATTGTGAGCGGATAACAATTACGAGCTT
CATGCACAGTGGCGTTGACTCAATATTGGCCATTAGCCATATTATTCATTGGTTATATAGCATAAATCAA
TATTGGCTATTGGCCATTGCATACGTTGTATCTATATCATAATATGTACATTTATATTGGCTCATGTCCA
ATATGACCGCCATGTTGGCATTGATTATTGACTAGTTATTAATAGTAATCAATTACGGGGTCATTAGTTC
ATAGCCCATATATGGAGTTCCGCGTTACATAACTTACGGTAAATGGCCCGCCTGGCTGACCGCCCAACGA
CCCCCGCCCATTGACGTCAATAATGACGTATGTTCCCATAGTAACGCCAATAGGGACTTTCCATTGACGT
CAATGGGTGGAGTATTTACGGTAAACTGCCCACTTGGCAGTACATCAAGTGTATCATATGCCAAGTACGC
CCCCTATTGACGTCAATGACGGTAAATGGCCCGCCTGGCATTATGCCCAGTACATGACCTTATGGGACTT
TCCTACTTGGCAGTACATCTACGTATTAGTCATCGCTATTACCATGGTGATGCGGTTTTGGCAGTACATC
AATGGGCGTGGATAGCGGTTTGACTCACGGGGATTTCCAAGTCTCCACCCCATTGACGTCAATGGGAGTT
TGTTTTGGCACCAAAATCAACGGGACTTTCCAAAATGTCGTAACAACTCCGCCCCATTGACGCAAATGGG
CGGTAGGCGTGTACGGTGGGAGGTCTATATAAGCAGAGCTCGTTTAGTGAACCGTCAGATCGCCTGGAGA
CGCCATCCACGCTGTTTTGACCTCCATAGAAGACACCGGGACCGATCCAGCCTCCGCGGCCGGGAACGGT
GCATTGGAACGCGGATTCCCCGTGCCAAGAGTGACGTAAGTACCGCCTATAGAGTCTATAGGCCCACCCC
CTTGGCTTCGTTAGAACGCGGCTACAATTAATACATAACCTTATGTATCATACACATACGATTTAGGTGA
CACTATAGAATAACATCCACTTTGCCTTTCTCTCCACAGGTGTCCACTCCCAGGTCCAACTGCACCTCGG
TTCTATCGAAAACGCGCCTGCTAGCGCCACCATGAAGACCATCATTGCCCTGAGCTACATCTTCTGCCTG
GTGTTCGCTGCGGCCGCCGAAGATGTGGGCACAAGCCTGTACTTCGTGAACGACAGCCTGCAGCAAGTGA
CCTTTAGCAGCTCTGTGGGCGTCGTGGTTCCTTGTCCTGCTGCTGGATCTCCATCTGCCGCTCTGAGATG
GTATCTGGCCACCGGCGACGACATCTACGATGTGCCTCACATTAGACACGTGCACGCCAATGGCACCCTG
CAGCTGTACCCTTTTAGCCCCAGCGCCTTCAACAGCTTCATCCACGACAACGACTATTTCTGCACCGCCG
AGAACGCCGCTGGCAAGATCAGATCCCCTAACATCAGAGTGAAGGCCGTGTTCCGCGAGCCTTACACCGT
CAGAGTGGAAGATCAGCGGAGCATGAGAGGCAACGTGGCCGTGTTTAAGTGTCTGATCCCCAGCAGCGTG
CAAGAGTACGTGTCCGTGGTGTCCTGGGAGAAAGACACCGTGTCTATCATCCCCGAGCACCGGTTCTTCA
TCACATACCACGGCGGCCTGTACATCAGCGACGTGCAGAAAGAAGATGCCCTGAGCACCTACCGGTGCAT
CACCAAGCACAAGTACAGCGGCGAGACAAGACAGAGCAATGGCGCCAGACTGAGCGTGACAGATCCTGCC
GAGAGCATCCCTACCATCCTGGATGGCTTCCACAGCCAAGAAGTGTGGGCCGGACATACCGTGGAACTGC
CTTGTACAGCCAGCGGCTACCCCATTCCTGCCATCAGATGGCTGAAGGACGGTAGACCTCTGCCTGCCGA
TAGCCGGTGGACAAAGAGAATCACCGGCCTGACCATCTCCGACCTGAGAACAGAGGATAGCGGCACCTAC
ATCTGCGAAGTGACCAATACCTTTGGCAGCGCCGAGGCCACAGGCATCCTGATGGTTATTGACCCTCTGC
ACGTGACCCTGACACCTAAGAAGCTGAAAACCGGCATCGGCTCCACCGTGATCCTGTCTTGTGCTCTGAC
CGGCTCTCCCGAGTTCACCATCAGGTGGTACAGAAACACCGAGCTGGTGCTGCCTGACGAGGCCATCTCT
ATCAGAGGCCTGAGCAACGAGACACTGCTGATCACAAGCGCCCAGAAGTCTCACAGCGGCGCCTACCAGT
GCTTTGCCACAAGAAAAGCCCAGACAGCCCAGGACTTCGCCATCATTGCCCTGGAAGATGGCACCCCTAG
AATCGTGTCCAGCTTCAGCGAGAAGGTGGTCAACCCTGGCGAGCAGTTTTCTCTGATGTGTGCCGCTAAA
GGCGCCCCTCCACCTACAGTGACATGGGCCCTCGATGATGAGCCCATCGTCAGAGATGGCAGCCACAGGA
CCAACCAGTACACCATGTCCGATGGCACCACCATCAGCCACATGAACGTGACAGGCCCACAGATAAGAGA
TGGCGGCGTGTACAGATGCACAGCCAGAAATCTCGTGGGCTCCGCCGAGTACCAGGCCAGAATCAATGTT
CGGGGCCCTCCTAGCATCCGGGCCATGAGAAATATTACAGCCGTGGCCGGCAGAGACACCCTGATCAATT
GCAGAGTGATCGGCTACCCTTACTACAGCATCAAGTGGTATAAGGACGCTCTGCTGCTGCCCGACAACCA
CAGACAGGTGGTGTTCGAGAACGGCACACTGAAGCTGACCGATGTCCAGAAAGGCATGGACGAGGGCGAG
TACCTGTGCTCTGTTCTGATCCAGCCACAGCTGAGCATCAGCCAGTCTGTGCATGTGGCCGTGAAGGTGC
CACCTCTGATTCAGCCTTTCGAGTTCCCTCCTGCCTCTATCGGCCAGCTGCTGTACATCCCTTGTGTGGT
GTCTAGCGGCGACATGCCCATCAGAATCACATGGCGGAAGGATGGCCAAGTGATCATCAGCGGCTCTGGC
GTGACCATCGAGAGCAAAGAATTCATGTCTAGCCTGCAGATCTCCAGCGTGTCCCTGAAGCACAACGGCA
ACTACACCTGTATCGCCAGCAATGCCGCCGCTACCGTTAGCAGAGAAAGGCAGCTGATCGTGCGGGTGCC
ACCAAGATTTGTGGTGCAGCCCAACAACCAGGACGGCATCTATGGAAAGGCCGGCGTGCTGAACTGTAGC
GTGGACGGCTATCCACCTCCTAAAGTGATGTGGAAGCACGCCAAAGGCTCCGGCAATCCTCAGCAGTATC
ACCCTGTGCCACTGACCGGCAGAATTCAGATTCTGCCCAACAGCAGCCTGCTGATCCGGCACGTGCTGGA
AGAGGATATCGGCTACTATCTGTGCCAGGCCTCTAACGGCGTGGGCACCGATATCAGCAAGAGCATGTTC
CTGACCGTGAAGATCCCCGCCATGATCACCAGCCATCCTAACACCACAATCGCCATCAAGGGCCATGCCA
AAGAGCTGAATTGCACCGCCAGAGGCGAGCGGCCCATCATCATTAGATGGGAGAAGGGCGATACCGTGAT
CGACCCCGACAGAGTGATGAGATACGCTATCGCCACCAAGGACAACGGCGACGAAGTGGTGTCAACACTG
AAACTGAAGCCCGCCGACAGAGGCGACAGCGTGTTCTTTAGCTGCCACGCCATCAACTCCTACGGCGAGG
ATAGAGGACTCATCCAGCTGACCGTGCAAGGCGCGCCGGAAGATCAAGTTGATCCAAGATTGATTGATGG
CAAGGGCGGATCTCTGGAGGTGCTGTTCCAGGGACCAGGCGGAAGCGGCAATCCCGGCGGCGATCTGGCC
CCCCAGATGCTGCGCGAGCTGCAGGAGACCAATGCCGCCCTGCAGGACGTGCGCGAGCTGCTGCGCCACC
GCGTGAAGGAGATCACCTTCCTGAAGAACACCGTGATGGAGTGCGACGCCTGCGGTATGCAGCCCTCTAG
AGGCTCCGGCTCCATCATCCCAGTTGAGGAGGAGAACCCGGACTTCTGGAACCGCGAGGCAGCCGAGGCC
CTGGGTGCCGCCAAGAAGCTGCAGCCTGCACAGACAGCCGCCAAGAACCTCATCATCTTCCTGGGCGATG
GGATGGGGGTGTCTACGGTGACAGCTGCCAGGATCCTAAAAGGGCAGAAGAAGGACAAACTGGGGCCTGA
GATACCCCTGGCCATGGACCGCTTCCCATATGTGGCTCTGTCCAAGACATACAATGTAGACAAACATGTG
CCAGACAGTGGAGCCACAGCCACGGCCTACCTGTGCGGGGTCAAGGGCAACTTCCAGACCATTGGCTTGA
GTGCAGCCGCCCGCTTTAACCAGTGCAACACGACACGCGGCAACGAGGTCATCTCCGTGATGAATCGGGC
CAAGAAAGCAGGGAAGTCAGTGGGAGTGGTAACCACCACACGAGTGCAGCACGCCTCGCCAGCCGGCACC
TACGCCCACACGGTGAACCGCAACTGGTACTCGGACGCCGACGTGCCTGCCTCGGCCCGCCAGGAGGGGT
GCCAGGACATCGCTACGCAGCTCATCTCCAACATGGACATTGACGTGATCCTAGGTGGAGGCCGAAAGTA
CATGTTTCGCATGGGAACCCCAGACCCTGAGTACCCAGATGACTACAGCCAAGGTGGGACCAGGCTGGAC
GGGAAGAATCTGGTGCAGGAATGGCTGGCGAAGCGCCAGGGTGCCCGGTATGTGTGGAACCGCACTGAGC
TCATGCAGGCTTCCCTGGACCCGTCTGTGACCCATCTCATGGGTCTCTTTGAGCCTGGAGACATGAAATA
CGAGATCCACCGAGACTCCACACTGGACCCCTCCCTGATGGAGATGACAGAGGCTGCCCTGCGCCTGCTG
AGCAGGAACCCCCGCGGCTTCTTCCTCTTCGTGGAGGGTGGTCGCATCGACCATGGTCATCATGAAAGCA
GGGCTTACCGGGCACTGACTGAGACGATCATGTTCGACGACGCCATTGAGAGGGCGGGCCAGCTCACCAG
CGAGGAGGACACGCTGAGCCTCGTCACTGCCGACCACTCCCACGTCTTCTCCTTCGGAGGCTACCCCCTG
CGAGGGAGCTCCATCTTCGGGCTGGCCCCTGGCAAGGCCCGGGACAGGAAGGCCTACACGGTCCTCCTAT
ACGGAAACGGTCCAGGCTATGTGCTCAAGGACGGCGCCCGGCCGGATGTTACCGAGAGCGAGAGCGGGAG
CCCCGAGTATCGGCAGCAGTCAGCAGTGCCCCTGGACGAAGAGACCCACGCAGGCGAGGACGTGGCGGTG
TTCGCGCGCGGCCCGCAGGCGCACCTGGTTCACGGCGTGCAGGAGCAGACCTTCATAGCGCACGTCATGG
CCTTCGCCGCCTGCCTGGAGCCCTACACCGCCTGCGACCTGGCGCCCCCCGCCGGCACCACCGACGCCGC
GCACCCGGGTGGCGGAGGACTGAACGACATCTTCGAGGCTCAGAAAATCGAATGGCACGAACATCACCAT
CACCATCACCATCACCATTAAGGCCGGCCTGTAGTCACTGGCACAACGCGTTACCCGGTAAGCCAATCGG
GTATACACGGTCGTCATACTGCAGACAGGGTTCTTCTACTTTGCAAGATAGTCTTGAGTAGTAAAATAAA
TAGATAGAGAAAATCAGCCTCGACTGTGCCTTCTAGTTGCCAGCCATCTGTTGTTTGCCCCTCCCCCGTG
CCTTCCTTGACCCTGGAAGGTGCCACTCCCACTGTCCTTTCCTAATAAAATGAGGAAATTGCATCACAAC
ACTCAACCCTATCTCGGTCTATTCTTTTGATTTATAAGGGATTTTGCCGATTTCGGCCTATTGGTTAAAA
AATGAGCTGATTTAACAAAAATTTAACGCGAATTAATTCTGTGGAATGTGTGTCAGTTAGGGTGTGGAAA
GTCCCCAGGCTCCCCAGCAGGCAGAAGTATGCAAAGCATGCATCTCAATTAGTCAGCAACCAGGTGTGGA
AAGTCCCCAGGCTCCCCAGCAGGCAGAAGTATGCAAAGCATGCATCTCAATTAGTCAGCAACCATAGTCC
CGCCCCTAACTCCGCCCATCCCGCCCCTAACTCCGCCCAGTTCCGCCCATTCTCCGCCCCATGGCTGACT
AATTTTTTTTATTTATGCAGAGGCCGAGGCCGCCTCTGCCTCTGAGCTATTCCAGAAGTAGTGAGGAGGC
TTTTTTGGAGGCCTAGGCTTTTGCAAAAAGCTCCCGGGAGCTTGTATATCCATTTTCGGATCTGATCAGC
ACGTGTTGACAATTAATCATCGGCATAGTATATCGGCATAGTATAATACGACAAGGTGAGGAACTAAACC
ATGACCGAGTACAAGCCCACGGTGCGCCTCGCCACCCGCGACGACGTCCCCAGGGCCGTACGCACCCTCG
CCGCCGCGTTCGCCGACTACCCCGCCACGCGCCACACCGTCGATCCGGACCGCCACATCGAGCGGGTCAC
CGAGCTGCAAGAACTCTTCCTCACGCGCGTCGGGCTCGACATCGGCAAGGTGTGGGTCGCGGACGACGGC
GCCGCGGTGGCGGTCTGGACCACGCCGGAGAGCGTCGAAGCGGGGGCGGTGTTCGCCGAGATCGGCCCGC
GCATGGCCGAGTTGAGCGGTTCCCGGCTGGCCGCGCAGCAACAGATGGAAGGCCTCCTGGCGCCGCACCG
GCCCAAGGAGCCCGCGTGGTTCCTGGCCACCGTCGGCGTCTCGCCCGACCACCAGGGCAAGGGTCTGGGC
AGCGCCGTCGTGCTCCCCGGAGTGGAGGCGGCCGAGCGCGCCGGGGTGCCCGCCTTCCTGGAGACATCCG
CGCCCCGCAACCTCCCCTTCTACGAGCGGCTCGGCTTCACCGTCACCGCCGACGTCGAGGTGCCCGAAGG
ACCGCGCACCTGGTGCATGACCCGCAAGCCCGGTGCCTGACACGTGCTACGAGATTTCGATTCCACCGCC
GCCTTCTATGAAAGGTTGGGCTTCGGAATCGTTTTCCGGGACGCCGGCTGGATGATCCTCCAGCGCGGGG
ATCTCATGCTGGAGTTCTTCGCCCACCCCAACTTGTTTATTGCAGCTTATAATGGTTACAAATAAAGCAA
TAGCATCACAAATTTCACAAATAAAGCATTTTTTTCACTGCATTCTAGTTGTGGTTTGTCCAAACTCATC
AATGTATCTTATCATGTCTGTATACCGTCGACCTCTAGCTAGAGCTTGGCGTAATCATGGTCATTACCAA
TGCTTAATCAGTGAGGCACCTATCTCAGCGATCTGTCTATTTCGTTCATCCATAGTTGCCTGACTCCCCG
TCGTGTAGATAACTACGATACGGGAGGGCTTACCATCTGGCCCCAGCGCTGCGATGATACCGCGAGAACC
ACGCTCACCGGCTCCGGATTTATCAGCAATAAACCAGCCAGCCGGAAGGGCCGAGCGCAGAAGTGGTCCT
GCAACTTTATCCGCCTCCATCCAGTCTATTAATTGTTGCCGGGAAGCTAGAGTAAGTAGTTCGCCAGTTA
ATAGTTTGCGCAACGTTGTTGCCATCGCTACAGGCATCGTGGTGTCACGCTCGTCGTTTGGTATGGCTTC
ATTCAGCTCCGGTTCCCAACGATCAAGGCGAGTTACATGATCCCCCATGTTGTGCAAAAAAGCGGTTAGC
TCCTTCGGTCCTCCGATCGTTGTCAGAAGTAAGTTGGCCGCAGTGTTATCACTCATGGTTATGGCAGCAC
TGCATAATTCTCTTACTGTCATGCCATCCGTAAGATGCTTTTCTGTGACTGGTGAGTACTCAACCAAGTC
ATTCTGAGAATAGTGTATGCGGCGACCGAGTTGCTCTTGCCCGGCGTCAATACGGGATAATACCGCGCCA
CATAGCAGAACTTTAAAAGTGCTCATCATTGGAAAACGTTCTTCGGGGCGAAAACTCTCAAGGATCTTAC
CGCTGTTGAGATCCAGTTCGATGTAACCCACTCGTGCACCCAACTGATCTTCAGCATCTTTTACTTTCAC
CAGCGTTTCTGGGTGAGCAAAAACAGGAAGGCAAAATGCCGCAAAAAAGGGAATAAGGGCGACACGGAAA
TGTTGAATACTCATATTCTTCCTT
