>Addgene plasmid #157559 | pD649-HAsp-DSCAML1(Trunc2)-COMP5AP-AviTag-9xHis | depositor partial sequence | sequence record 304228 | insert (extracellular domain truncation)
GAAGATGTGGGCACAAGCCTGTACTTCGTGAACGACAGCCTGCAGCAAGTGACCTTTAGCAGCTCTGTGG
GCGTCGTGGTTCCTTGTCCTGCTGCTGGATCTCCATCTGCCGCTCTGAGATGGTATCTGGCCACCGGCGA
CGACATCTACGATGTGCCTCACATTAGACACGTGCACGCCAATGGCACCCTGCAGCTGTACCCTTTTAGC
CCCAGCGCCTTCAACAGCTTCATCCACGACAACGACTATTTCTGCACCGCCGAGAACGCCGCTGGCAAGA
TCAGATCCCCTAACATCAGAGTGAAGGCCGTGTTCCGCGAGCCTTACACCGTCAGAGTGGAAGATCAGCG
GAGCATGAGAGGCAACGTGGCCGTGTTTAAGTGTCTGATCCCCAGCAGCGTGCAAGAGTACGTGTCCGTG
GTGTCCTGGGAGAAAGACACCGTGTCTATCATCCCCGAGCACCGGTTCTTCATCACATACCACGGCGGCC
TGTACATCAGCGACGTGCAGAAAGAAGATGCCCTGAGCACCTACCGGTGCATCACCAAGCACAAGTACAG
CGGCGAGACAAGACAGAGCAATGGCGCCAGACTGAGCGTGACAGATCCTGCCGAGAGCATCCCTACCATC
CTGGATGGCTTCCACAGCCAAGAAGTGTGGGCCGGACATACCGTGGAACTGCCTTGTACAGCCAGCGGCT
ACCCCATTCCTGCCATCAGATGGCTGAAGGACGGTAGACCTCTGCCTGCCGATAGCCGGTGGACAAAGAG
AATCACCGGCCTGACCATCTCCGACCTGAGAACAGAGGATAGCGGCACCTACATCTGCGAAGTGACCAAT
ACCTTTGGCAGCGCCGAGGCCACAGGCATCCTGATGGTTATTGACCCTCTGCACGTGACCCTGACACCTA
AGAAGCTGAAAACCGGCATCGGCTCCACCGTGATCCTGTCTTGTGCTCTGACCGGCTCTCCCGAGTTCAC
CATCAGGTGGTACAGAAACACCGAGCTGGTGCTGCCTGACGAGGCCATCTCTATCAGAGGCCTGAGCAAC
GAGACACTGCTGATCACAAGCGCCCAGAAGTCTCACAGCGGCGCCTACCAGTGCTTTGCCACAAGAAAAG
CCCAGACAGCCCAGGACTTCGCCATCATTGCCCTGGAAGATGGCACCCCTAGAATCGTGTCCAGCTTCAG
CGAGAAGGTGGTCAACCCTGGCGAGCAGTTTTCTCTGATGTGTGCCGCTAAAGGCGCCCCTCCACCTACA
GTGACATGGGCCCTCGATGATGAGCCCATCGTCAGAGATGGCAGCCACAGGACCAACCAGTACACCATGT
CCGATGGCACCACCATCAGCCACATGAACGTGACAGGCCCACAGATAAGAGATGGCGGCGTGTACAGATG
CACAGCCAGAAATCTCGTGGGCTCCGCCGAGTACCAGGCCAGAATCAATGTTCGGGGCCCTCCTAGCATC
CGGGCCATGAGAAATATTACAGCCGTGGCCGGCAGAGACACCCTGATCAATTGCAGAGTGATCGGCTACC
CTTACTACAGCATCAAGTGGTATAAGGACGCTCTGCTGCTGCCCGACAACCACAGACAGGTGGTGTTCGA
GAACGGCACACTGAAGCTGACCGATGTCCAGAAAGGCATGGACGAGGGCGAGTACCTGTGCTCTGTTCTG
ATCCAGCCACAGCTGAGCATCAGCCAGTCTGTGCATGTGGCCGTGAAGGTGCCACCTCTGATTCAGCCTT
TCGAGTTCCCTCCTGCCTCTATCGGCCAGCTGCTGTACATCCCTTGTGTGGTGTCTAGCGGCGACATGCC
CATCAGAATCACATGGCGGAAGGATGGCCAAGTGATCATCAGCGGCTCTGGCGTGACCATCGAGAGCAAA
GAATTCATGTCTAGCCTGCAGATCTCCAGCGTGTCCCTGAAGCACAACGGCAACTACACCTGTATCGCCA
GCAATGCCGCCGCTACCGTTAGCAGAGAAAGGCAGCTGATCGTGCGGGTGCCACCAAGATTTGTGGTGCA
GCCCAACAACCAGGACGGCATCTATGGAAAGGCCGGCGTGCTGAACTGTAGCGTGGACGGCTATCCACCT
CCTAAAGTGATGTGGAAGCACGCCAAAGGCTCCGGCAATCCTCAGCAGTATCACCCTGTGCCACTGACCG
GCAGAATTCAGATTCTGCCCAACAGCAGCCTGCTGATCCGGCACGTGCTGGAAGAGGATATCGGCTACTA
TCTGTGCCAGGCCTCTAACGGCGTGGGCACCGATATCAGCAAGAGCATGTTCCTGACCGTGAAGATCCCC
GCCATGATCACCAGCCATCCTAACACCACAATCGCCATCAAGGGCCATGCCAAAGAGCTGAATTGCACCG
CCAGAGGCGAGCGGCCCATCATCATTAGATGGGAGAAGGGCGATACCGTGATCGACCCCGACAGAGTGAT
GAGATACGCTATCGCCACCAAGGACAACGGCGACGAAGTGGTGTCAACACTGAAACTGAAGCCCGCCGAC
AGAGGCGACAGCGTGTTCTTTAGCTGCCACGCCATCAACTCCTACGGCGAGGATAGAGGACTCATCCAGC
TGACCGTGCAA
